>Addgene plasmid #204975 | pTY153 EGFP-T2A-ORF6 SARS-CoV-2 | addgene full sequence | sequence record 404987 | Addgene NGS Result
CGTTGACATTGATTATTGACTAGTTATTAATAGTAATCAATTACGGGGTCATTAGTTCATAGCCCATATA
TGGAGTTCCGCGTTACATAACTTACGGTAAATGGCCCGCCTGGCTGACCGCCCAACGACCCCCGCCCATT
GACGTCAATAATGACGTATGTTCCCATAGTAACGCCAATAGGGACTTTCCATTGACGTCAATGGGTGGAG
TATTTACGGTAAACTGCCCACTTGGCAGTACATCAAGTGTATCATATGCCAAGTACGCCCCCTATTGACG
TCAATGACGGTAAATGGCCCGCCTGGCATTATGCCCAGTACATGACCTTATGGGACTTTCCTACTTGGCA
GTACATCTACGTATTAGTCATCGCTATTACCATGGTGATGCGGTTTTGGCAGTACATCAATGGGCGTGGA
TAGCGGTTTGACTCACGGGGATTTCCAAGTCTCCACCCCATTGACGTCAATGGGAGTTTGTTTTGGCACC
AAAATCAACGGGACTTTCCAAAATGTCGTAACAACTCCGCCCCATTGACGCAAATGGGCGGTAGGCGTGT
ACGGTGGGAGGTCTATATAAGCAGAGCTCTCTGGCTAACTAGAGAACCCACTGCTTACTGGCTTATCGAA
ATTAATACGACTCACTATAGGGAGACCCAAGCTGGCTAGTCGCCACCATGGTGAGCAAGGGCGAGGAGCT
GTTCACCGGGGTGGTGCCCATCCTGGTCGAGCTGGACGGCGACGTAAACGGCCACAAGTTCAGCGTGTCC
GGCGAGGGCGAGGGCGATGCCACCTACGGCAAGCTGACCCTGAAGTTCATCTGCACCACCGGCAAGCTGC
CCGTGCCCTGGCCCACCCTCGTGACCACCCTGACCTACGGCGTGCAGTGCTTCAGCCGCTACCCCGACCA
CATGAAGCAGCACGACTTCTTCAAGTCCGCCATGCCCGAAGGCTACGTCCAGGAGCGCACCATCTTCTTC
AAGGACGACGGCAACTACAAGACCCGCGCCGAGGTGAAGTTCGAGGGCGACACCCTGGTGAACCGCATCG
AGCTGAAGGGCATCGACTTCAAGGAGGACGGCAACATCCTGGGGCACAAGCTGGAGTACAACTACAACAG
CCACAACGTCTATATCATGGCCGACAAGCAGAAGAACGGCATCAAGGTGAACTTCAAGATCCGCCACAAC
ATCGAGGACGGCAGCGTGCAGCTCGCCGACCACTACCAGCAGAACACCCCCATCGGCGACGGCCCCGTGC
TGCTGCCCGACAACCACTACCTGAGCACCCAGTCCGCCCTGAGCAAAGACCCCAACGAGAAGCGCGATCA
CATGGTCCTGCTGGAGTTCGTGACCGCCGCCGGGATCACTCTCGGCATGGACGAGCTGTACAAGGGCAGT
GGAGAGGGCAGAGGAAGTCTGCTAACATGCGGTGACGTCGAGGAGAATCCTGGCCCAATGTTCCACCTCG
TAGATTTCCAGGTGACGATCGCCGAGATCTTGCTCATAATAATGCGGACCTTCAAGGTTAGCATTTGGAA
TCTCGATTATATAATTAACTTAATAATTAAAAATCTGAGCAAGTCACTGACTGAAAATAAATACAGCCAA
CTGGACGAAGAACAGCCGATGGAGATCGATTGATGAAGAGGACAACATGGCCAGTCTGCCTGCCACACAT
GAGCTCCACATATTTGGGTCCATAAATGGAGTAGATTTCGATATGGTAGGACAAGGGACTGGCAACCCGA
ATGACGGACCCGCTGATCAGCCTCGACTGTGCCTTCTAGTTGCCAGCCATCTGTTGTTTGCCCCTCCCCC
GTGCCTTCCTTGACCCTGGAAGGTGCCACTCCCACTGTCCTTTCCTAATAAAATGAGGAAATTGCATCGC
ATTGTCTGAGTAGGTGTCATTCTATTCTGGGGGGTGGGGTGGGGCAGGACAGCAAGGGGGAGGATTGGGA
AGACAATAGCAGGCATGCTGGGGATGCGGTGGGCTCTATGGCTTCTGAGGCGGAAAGAACCAGCTGGGGC
TCTAGGGGGTATCCCC
[124 nt withheld, positions 2047-2170]
C
[91 nt withheld, positions 2172-2262]
A
[49 nt withheld, positions 2264-2312]
CCTTTGACGTTGGAGTCCACGTTCTTT
[37 nt withheld, positions 2340-2376]
ACCCTATCTCGGTCTATTCTTTTGATTTATAAGGGATTTTGCCGATTTCGGCCTATTGGTTAAAAAATGA
GCTGATTTAACAAAAATTTAACGCGAATTAATTCTGTGGAATGTGTGTCAGTTAGGGTGTGGAAAGTCCC
CAGGCTCCCCAGCAGGCAGAAGTATGCAAAGCATGCATCTCAATTAGTCAGCAACCAGGTGTGGAAAGTC
CCCAGGCTCCCCAGCAGGCAGAAGTATGCAAAGCATGCATCTCAATTAGTCAGCAACCATAGTCCCGCCC
CTAACTCCGCCCATCCCGCCCCTAACTCCGCCCAGTTCCGCCCATTCTCCGCCCCATGGCTGACTAATTT
TTTTTATTTATGCAGAGGCCGAGGCCGCCTCTGCCTCTGAGCTATTCCAGAAGTAGTGAGGAGGCTTTTT
TGGAGGCCTAGGCTTTTGCAAAAAGCTCCCGGGAGCTTGTATATCCATTTTCGGATCTGATCAGCACGTG
TTGACAATTAATCATCGGCATAGTATATCGGCATAGTATAATACGACAAGGTGAGGAACTAAACCATGGC
CAAGTTGACCAGTGCCGTTCCGGTGCTCACCGCGCGCGACGTCGCCGGAGCGGTCGAGTTCTGGACCGAC
CGGCTCGGGTTCTCCCGGGACTTCGTGGAGGACGACTTCGCCGGTGTGGTCCGGGACGACGTGACCCTGT
TCATCAGCGCGGTCCAGGACCAGGTGGTGCCGGACAACACCCTGGCCTGGGTGTGGGTGCGCGGCCTGGA
CGAGCTGTACGCCGAGTGGTCGGAGGTCGTGTCCACGAACTTCCGGGACGCCTCCGGGCCGGCCATGACC
GAGATCGGCGAGCAGCCGTGGGGGCGGGAGTTCGCCCTGCGCGACCCGGCCGGCAACTGCGTGCACTTCG
TGGCCGAGGAGCAGGACTGACACGTGCTACGAGATTTCGATTCCACCGCCGCCTTCTATGAAAGGTTGGG
CTTCGGAATCGTTTTCCGGGACGCCGGCTGGATGATCCTCCAGCGCGGGGATCTCATGCTGGAGTTCTTC
GCCCACCCCAACTTGTTTATTGCAGCTTATAATGGTTACAAATAAAGCAATAGCATCACAAATTTCACAA
ATAAAGCATTTTTTTCACTGCATTCTAGTTGTGGTTTGTCCAAACTCATCAATGTATCTTATCATGTCTG
TATACCGTCGACCTCTAGCTAGAGCTTGGCGTAATCATGGTCATAGCTGTTTCCTGTGTGAAATTGTTAT
CCGCTCACAATTCCACACAACATACGAGCCGGAAGCATAAAGTGTAAAGCCTGGGGTGCCTAATGAGTGA
GCTAACTTACATTAATTGCGTTGCGCTCACTGCCCGCTTTCCAGTCGGGAAACCTGTCGTGCCAGCTGCA
TTAATGAATCGGCCAACGCGCGGGGAGAGGCGGTTTGCGTATTGGGCGCTCTTCCGCTTCCTCGCTCACT
GACTCGCTGCGCTCGGTCGTTCGGCTGCGGCGAGCGGTATCAGCTCACTCAAAGGCGGTAATACGGTTAT
CCACAGAATCAGGGGATAACGCAGGAAAGAACATGTGAGCAAAAGGCCAGCAAAAGGCCAGGAACCGTAA
AAAGGCCGCGTTGCTGGCGTTTTTCCATAGGCTCCGCCCCCCTGACGAGCATCACAAAAATCGACGCTCA
AGTCAGAGGTGGCGAAACCCGACAGGACTATAAAGATACCAGGCGTTTCCCCCTGGAAGCTCCCTCGTGC
GCTCTCCTGTTCCGACCCTGCCGCTTACCGGATACCTGTCCGCCTTTCTCCCTTCGGGAAGCGTGGCGCT
TTCTCATAGCTCACGCTGTAGGTATCTCAGTTCGGTGTAGGTCGTTCGCTCCAAGCTGGGCTGTGTGCAC
GAACCCCCCGTTCAGCCCGACCGCTGCGCCTTATCCGGTAACTATCGTCTTGAGTCCAACCCGGTAAGAC
ACGACTTATCGCCACTGGCAGCAGCCACTGGTAACAGGATTAGCAGAGCGAGGTATGTAGGCGGTGCTAC
AGAGTTCTTGAAGTGGTGGCCTAACTACGGCTACACTAGAAGAACAGTATTTGGTATCTGCGCTCTGCTG
AAGCCAGTTACCTTCGGAAAAAGAGTTGGTAGCTCTTGATCCGGCAAACAAACCACCGCTGGTAGCGGTG
GTTTTTTTGTTTGCAAGCAGCAGATTACGCGCAGAAAAAAAGGATCTCAAGAAGATCCTTTGATCTTTTC
TACGGGGTCTGACGCTCAGTGGAACGAAAACTCACGTTAAGGGATTTTGGTCATGAGATTATCAAAAAGG
ATCTTCACCTAGATCCTTTTAAATTAAAAATGAAGTTTTAAATCAATCTAAAGTATATATGAGTAAACTT
GGTCTGACAGTTACCAATGCTTAATCAGTGAGGCACCTATCTCAGCGATCTGTCTATTTCGTTCATCCAT
AGTTGCCTGACTCCCCGTCGTGTAGATAACTACGATACGGGAGGGCTTACCATCTGGCCCCAGTGCTGCA
ATGATACCGCGAGACCCACGCTCACCGGCTCCAGATTTATCAGCAATAAACCAGCCAGCCGGAAGGGCCG
AGCGCAGAAGTGGTCCTGCAACTTTATCCGCCTCCATCCAGTCTATTAATTGTTGCCGGGAAGCTAGAGT
AAGTAGTTCGCCAGTTAATAGTTTGCGCAACGTTGTTGCCATTGCTACAGGCATCGTGGTGTCACGCTCG
TCGTTTGGTATGGCTTCATTCAGCTCCGGTTCCCAACGATCAAGGCGAGTTACATGATCCCCCATGTTGT
GCAAAAAAGCGGTTAGCTCCTTCGGTCCTCCGATCGTTGTCAGAAGTAAGTTGGCCGCAGTGTTATCACT
CATGGTTATGGCAGCACTGCATAATTCTCTTACTGTCATGCCATCCGTAAGATGCTTTTCTGTGACTGGT
GAGTACTCAACCAAGTCATTCTGAGAATAGTGTATGCGGCGACCGAGTTGCTCTTGCCCGGCGTCAATAC
GGGATAATACCGCGCCACATAGCAGAACTTTAAAAGTGCTCATCATTGGAAAACGTTCTTCGGGGCGAAA
ACTCTCAAGGATCTTACCGCTGTTGAGATCCAGTTCGATGTAACCCACTCGTGCACCCAACTGATCTTCA
GCATCTTTTACTTTCACCAGCGTTTCTGGGTGAGCAAAAACAGGAAGGCAAAATGCCGCAAAAAAGGGAA
TAAGGGCGACACGGAAATGTTGAATACTCATACTCTTCCTTTTTCAATATTATTGAAGCATTTATCAGGG
TTATTGTCTCATGAGCGGATACATATTTGAATGTATTTAGAAAAATAAACAAATAGGGGTTCCGCGCACA
TTTCCCCGAAAAGTGCCACCTGACGTCGACGGATCGGGAGATCTCCCGATCCCCTATGGTGCACTCTCAG
TACAATCTGCTCTGATGCCGCATAGTTAAGCCAGTATCTGCTCCCTGCTTGTGTGTTGGAGGTCGCTGAG
TAGTGCGCGAGCAAAATTTAAGCTACAACAAGGCAAGGCTTGACCGACAATTGCATGAAGAATCTGCTTA
GGGTTAGGCGTTTTGCGCTGCTTCGCGATGTACGGGCCAGATATACG
Features (pLannotate 1.2.2; 23 found; start..end, strand, type, name):
      5..384     +  enhancer       CMV enhancer: human cytomegalovirus immediate early enhancer
    385..588     +  promoter       CMV promoter: human cytomegalovirus (CMV) immediate early promoter
    584..617     +  LTR            5' LTR (truncated) (fragment): truncated 5' long terminal repeat (LTR) from HIV-1
    633..651     +  promoter       T7 promoter: promoter for bacteriophage T7 RNA polymerase
    678..1394    +  CDS            EGFP: EGFP is a basic (constitutively fluorescent) green fluorescent protein published in 1996, derived from Aequorea victoria. It is reported to be a rapidly-maturing weak dimer with moderate acid sensitivity.
   1458..1640    +  CDS            NS6_SARS2: Experimental evidence at protein level: Swiss-Prot protein existence level 1. Disrupts cell nuclear import complex formation by tethering karyopherin alpha 2 and karyopherin beta 1 to the membrane. Retention of import factors at the ER/Golgi membrane leads to a loss of transport into the nucleus. Thereby prevents STAT1 nuclear translocation in response to interferon signaling, thus blocking the expression of interferon stimulated genes (ISGs) that display multiple antiviral activities (PubMed:33097660). Suppresses IFN-beta production possibly by blocking IRF3 nuclear translocation (PubMed:3297
   1645..1758    +  CDS            mNeonGreen (fragment): mNeonGreen is a basic (constitutively fluorescent) green/yellow fluorescent protein published in 2013, derived from Branchiostoma lanceolatum. It is reported to be a very rapidly-maturing monomer with moderate acid sensitivity.
   1777..2001    +  polyA_signal   bGH poly(A) signal: bovine growth hormone polyadenylation signal
   2005..2026    +  promoter       SV40 promoter (fragment): SV40 enhancer and early promoter
   2047..2475    +  rep_origin     f1 ori (sequence partly withheld): f1 bacteriophage origin of replication; arrow indicates direction of (+) strand synthesis
   2489..2818    +  promoter       SV40 promoter: SV40 enhancer and early promoter
   2866..2913    +  promoter       EM7 promoter: synthetic bacterial promoter&nbsp
   2932..3306    +  CDS            BleoR: antibiotic-binding protein; Sh ble from Streptoalloteichus hindustanus; confers resistance to bleomycin, phleomycin, and Zeocin™
   3316..3441    +  CDS            ble (fragment): BLE_KLEPN - Experimental evidence at protein level: Swiss-Prot protein existence level 1. Binding protein with a strong affinity to the bleomycin family of antibiotics. Binds to CL990; an antimitotic-antibiotic compound. From Klebsiella pneumoniae.
   3436..3557    +  polyA_signal   SV40 poly(A) signal: SV40 polyadenylation signal
   3630..3646    -  protein_bind   lac operator: The lac repressor binds to the lac operator to inhibit transcription in E. coli. This inhibition can be relieved by adding lactose or isopropyl-β-D-thiogalactopyranoside (IPTG). lac repressor encoded by lacI
   3654..3684    -  promoter       lac promoter: promoter for the E. coli lac operon
   3699..3720    -  protein_bind   CAP binding site: CAP binding activates transcription in the presence of cAMP. E. coli catabolite activator protein
   3733..3825    -  CDS            lacI (fragment): lac repressor; lacI; The lac repressor binds to the lac operator to inhibit transcription in E. coli. This inhibition can be relieved by adding lactose or isopropyl-β-D-thiogalactopyranoside (IPTG).
   4008..4596    -  rep_origin     ori: high-copy-number ColE1/pMB1/pBR322/pUC origin of replication
   4767..5627    -  CDS            AmpR: β-lactamase; bla; confers resistance to ampicillin, carbenicillin, and related antibiotics
   5628..5732    -  promoter       AmpR promoter: bla
   5791..5843    -  misc_feature   bom (fragment): basis of mobility region from pBR322
