[The description below was written by a language model from this plasmid's Addgene catalogue record and pLannotate feature annotations shown in this document.]
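Description:
pTY153 EGFP-T2A-ORF6 SARS-CoV-2 is a mammalian expression plasmid of about 6 kb, built by Gibson cloning on the pSecTag2 backbone, that co-expresses EGFP and the SARS-CoV-2 accessory protein ORF6 from one transcript. It is maintained in E. coli through a high-copy ColE1/pUC-type origin and an ampicillin resistance gene (β-lactamase with its own promoter). An f1 origin is also present. A second marker cassette places the Sh ble bleomycin/Zeocin resistance gene under tandem SV40 early and EM7 promoters with an SV40 polyadenylation signal, which in principle allows selection in both mammalian cells and bacteria.

The payload is driven by the human CMV immediate-early enhancer and promoter, with a T7 promoter just upstream of the coding region, and is terminated by the bovine growth hormone polyadenylation signal. The open reading frame begins with EGFP, followed by a short gap in the annotation that corresponds to the T2A peptide described in the catalogue entry, and then the roughly 186 bp ORF6 coding sequence. Ribosome skipping at T2A yields separate EGFP and ORF6 polypeptides in roughly linked amounts, so green fluorescence reports transfection and relative expression level without tagging ORF6 itself. The automated annotation also flags a short mNeonGreen-like fragment just after ORF6, a truncated HIV-1 LTR fragment and lac-derived remnants. The record does not explain these, and they may be backbone or cloning leftovers. ORF6 is annotated as a disruptor of nuclear import that blocks STAT1 translocation and interferon signalling. The associated study compared nuclear transport inhibition by SARS coronavirus ORF6 proteins, consistent with use in quantitative, fluorescence-gated assays in transfected cells.
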