Addgene plasmid #204975: pTY153 EGFP-T2A-ORF6 SARS-CoV-2
Purpose: Co-express EGFP and SARS-CoV-2 ORF6
Depositing lab: Tim Mitchison. Publication: Quantitative comparison of nuclear transport inhibition by SARS coronavirus ORF6 reveals the importance of oligomerization. Yoo TY, Mitchison TJ. Proc Natl Acad Sci U S A. 2024 Jan 23;121(4):e2307997121. doi: 10.1073/pnas.2307997121. Epub 2024 Jan 18. PubMed 38236733.
Backbone
  Vector backbone: pSectag2
  Backbone manufacturer: Thermo Fisher
  Backbone size w/o insert (bp): 5000
  Total vector size (bp): 5993
  Modifications to backbone: EGFP-T2A inserted at the N-terminus of ORF6
  Vector type: Mammalian Expression
Growth in bacteria
  Bacterial resistance: Ampicillin, 100 μg/mL
  Growth temperature: 37°C
  Growth strain: DH5alpha
  Copy number: High Copy
Gene/Insert
  Gene/Insert name: Open Reading Frame 6
  Species: SARS-CoV-2
  Insert size (bp): 186
  Entrez Gene: ORF6 (a.k.a. GU280_gp06)
  Promoter: CMV
  Cloning method: Gibson Cloning
  Sequencing primers: 5′ CGCAAATGGGCGGTAGGCGTG; 3′ TAGAAGGCACAGTCGAGG
Terms and licenses: Academic/Nonprofit Terms; Industry Terms: Not Available to Industry
How to cite: pTY153 EGFP-T2A-ORF6 SARS-CoV-2 was a gift from Tim Mitchison (Addgene plasmid # 204975 ; http://n2t.net/addgene:204975 ; RRID:Addgene_204975)
